Addgene plasmid #81436: pDONR223_CYP3A5_p.G177R
Purpose: Gateway Donor vector containing CYP3A5 , part of the Target Accelerator Plasmid Collection.
Depositing lab: Jesse Boehm & William Hahn & David Root. Depositing organization: Broad Institute. Publication: Systematic Functional Interrogation of Rare Cancer Variants Identifies Oncogenic Alleles. Kim E, Ilic N, Shrestha Y, Zou L, Kamburov A, Zhu C, Yang X, Lubonja R, Tran N, Nguyen C, Lawrence MS, Piccioni F, Bagul M, Doench JG, Chouinard CR, Wu X, Hogstrom L, Natoli T, Tamayo P, Horn H, Corsello SM, Lage K, Root DE, Subramanian A, Golub TR, Getz G, Boehm JS, Hahn WC. Cancer Discov. 2016 Jul;6(7):714-26. doi: 10.1158/2159-8290.CD-16-0160. Epub 2016 May 4. PubMed 27147599.
Backbone
  Vector backbone: pDONR223
  Backbone manufacturer: Invitrogen
  Backbone size w/o insert (bp): 2790
  Vector type: Gateway Entry vector
Growth in bacteria
  Bacterial resistance: Spectinomycin, 50 μg/mL
  Growth temperature: 37°C
  Growth strain: DH5alpha
  Copy number: High Copy
Gene/Insert
  Gene/Insert name: CYP3A5
  Species: H. sapiens (human)
  Mutation: L172W; G177R
  GenBank ID: NM_000777.3
  Entrez Gene: CYP3A5 (a.k.a. CP35, CYPIIIA5, P450PCN3, PCN3)
  Promoter: None
  Cloning method: Gateway Cloning
  Sequencing primers: 5′ M13pUC-fwd; 3′ M13-Rev
Terms and licenses: Academic/Nonprofit Terms; Industry Terms: Not Available to Industry
Depositor comments: Closed state: stop codon immediately follows insert
How to cite: pDONR223_CYP3A5_p.G177R was a gift from Jesse Boehm & William Hahn & David Root (Addgene plasmid # 81436 ; http://n2t.net/addgene:81436 ; RRID:Addgene_81436)
