[The description below was written by a language model from this plasmid's Addgene catalogue record and pLannotate feature annotations shown in this document.]
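Description:
pDONR223_CYP3A5_p.G177R is a Gateway entry clone built on the Invitrogen pDONR223 backbone, carrying a mutant open reading frame of human CYP3A5, a cytochrome P450 monooxygenase involved in the metabolism of steroid hormones and vitamins. The plasmid replicates in E. coli at high copy from a ColE1/pUC-type origin and is selected with spectinomycin through the aadA (SmR) aminoglycoside adenylyltransferase gene, which appears to be driven by a class 1 integron Pc promoter fragment lying upstream. Short remnants of gentamicin resistance, lacI and lacZα sequences are also annotated but are only fragments. The rrnB T1 and T2 terminators lie in the backbone upstream of the cloning region, where they help insulate it from read-through transcription.

The CYP3A5 coding sequence (about 1.5 kb in a sequenced plasmid of 4,302 nt) is flanked on both sides by attL-type Gateway recombination sites. The automated annotation labels both as attL3. These sites allow the ORF to be moved by an LR Clonase reaction into any compatible destination vector. The entry clone has no promoter for the insert, so expression depends on the destination vector; a T7 promoter lies just beyond the downstream att site, oriented back toward the insert. The clone is in the "closed" configuration, with a stop codon immediately following the ORF, so it suits native or N-terminally tagged expression rather than C-terminal fusions. Although the name refers only to the G177R substitution, the record lists two changes, L172W and G177R, relative to the reference transcript. The construct belongs to the Target Accelerator Plasmid Collection, a resource assembled for systematic functional testing of rare cancer-associated variants.
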