Features (pLannotate 1.2.2; 12 found; start..end, strand, type, name):
     38..74      -  CDS            lacZα (fragment): LacZα fragment of β-galactosidase; lacZ fragment
     91..186     +  protein_bind   attL3: mutant version of attL; recombination site for the Gateway® LR reaction LR Clonase™
    192..1697    +  CDS            CYP3A5: CP3A5_HUMAN - Experimental evidence at protein level: Swiss-Prot protein existence level 1. A cytochrome P450 monooxygenase involved in the metabolism of steroid hormones and vitamins (PubMed:2732228, PubMed:10681376, PubMed:11093772, PubMed:12865317). Mechanistically, uses molecular oxygen inserting one oxygen atom into a substrate, and reducing the second into a water molecule, with two electrons provided by NADPH via cytochrome P450 reductase (NADPH--hemoprotein reductase). Catalyzes the hydroxylation of carbon-hydrogen bonds (PubMed:12865317, PubMed:2732228, PubMed:10681376, PubMed:1109377
   1705..1800    -  protein_bind   attL3: mutant version of attL; recombination site for the Gateway® LR reaction LR Clonase™
   1819..1837    -  promoter       T7 promoter: promoter for bacteriophage T7 RNA polymerase
   2027..2050    +  promoter       Pc promoter (fragment): intI1 (promoter lies within the coding sequence); class 1 integron promoter
   2226..2282    +  CDS            GmR (fragment): gentamycin acetyltransferase; aacC1; confers resistance to gentamycin
   2289..3080    +  CDS            SmR: aminoglycoside adenylyltransferase (Murphy, 1985); aadA; confers resistance to spectinomycin and streptomycin
   3173..3761    +  rep_origin     ori: high-copy-number ColE1/pMB1/pBR322/pUC origin of replication
   3944..4036    +  CDS            lacI (fragment): lac repressor; lacI; The lac repressor binds to the lac operator to inhibit transcription in E. coli. This inhibition can be relieved by adding lactose or isopropyl-β-D-thiogalactopyranoside (IPTG).
   4091..4118    -  terminator     rrnB T2 terminator: transcription terminator T2 from the E. coli rrnB gene
   4250..4293    +  terminator     rrnB T1 terminator: Escherichia coli rrnB; transcription terminator T1 from the E. coli rrnB gene
>Addgene plasmid #81436 | pDONR223_CYP3A5_p.G177R | addgene full sequence | sequence record 168266 | Addgene NGS Result
GGCAGTTCCCTACTCTCGCGTTAACGCTAGCATGGATGTTTTCCCAGTCACGACGTTGTAAAACGACGGC
CAGTCTTAAGCTCGGGCCCCAAATAATGATTTTATTTTGACTGATAGTGACCTGTTCGTTGCAACAAATT
GATGAGCAATGCTTTTTTATAATGCCAACTTTGTACAAAAAAGTTGGCACCATGGACCTCATCCCAAATT
TGGCGGTGGAAACCTGGCTTCTCCTGGCTGTCAGCCTGGTGCTCCTCTATCTATATGGGACCCGTACACA
TGGACTTTTTAAGAGACTGGGAATTCCAGGGCCCACACCTCTGCCTTTGTTGGGAAATGTTTTGTCCTAT
CGTCAGGGTCTCTGGAAATTTGACACAGAGTGCTATAAAAAGTATGGAAAAATGTGGGGAACGTATGAAG
GTCAACTCCCTGTGCTGGCCATCACAGATCCCGACGTGATCAGAACAGTGCTAGTGAAAGAATGTTATTC
TGTCTTCACAAATCGAAGGTCTTTAGGCCCAGTGGGATTTATGAAAAGTGCCATCTCTTTAGCTGAGGAT
GAAGAATGGAAGAGAATACGGTCATTGCTGTCTCCAACCTTCACCAGCGGAAAACTCAAGGAGATGTTCC
CCATCATTGCCCAGTATGGAGATGTATTGGTGAGAAACTTGAGGCGGGAAGCAGAGAAAGGCAAGCCTGT
CACCTGGAAAGACATCTTTAGGGCCTACAGCATGGATGTGATTACTGGCACATCATTTGGAGTGAACATC
GACTCTCTCAACAATCCACAAGACCCCTTTGTGGAGAGCACTAAGAAGTTCCTAAAATTTGGTTTCTTAG
ATCCATTATTTCTCTCAATAATACTCTTTCCATTCCTTACCCCAGTTTTTGAAGCATTAAATGTCTCTCT
GTTTCCAAAAGATACCATAAATTTTTTAAGTAAATCTGTAAACAGAATGAAGAAAAGTCGCCTCAACGAC
AAACAAAAGCACCGACTAGATTTCCTTCAGCTGATGATTGACTCCCAGAATTCGAAAGAAACTGAGTCCC
ACAAAGCTCTGTCTGATCTGGAGCTCGCAGCCCAGTCAATAATCTTCATTTTTGCTGGCTATGAAACCAC
CAGCAGTGTTCTTTCCTTCACTTTATATGAACTGGCCACTCACCCTGATGTCCAGCAGAAACTGCAAAAG
GAGATTGATGCAGTTTTGCCCAATAAGGCACCACCTACCTATGATGCCGTGGTACAGATGGAGTACCTTG
ACATGGTGGTGAATGAAACACTCAGATTATTCCCAGTTGCTATTAGACTTGAGAGGACTTGCAAGAAAGA
TGTTGAAATCAATGGGGTATTCATTCCCAAAGGGTCAATGGTGGTGATTCCAACTTATGCTCTTCACCAT
GACCCAAAGTACTGGACAGAGCCTGAGGAGTTCCGCCCTGAAAGGTTCAGTAAGAAGAAGGACAGCATAG
ATCCTTACATATACACACCCTTTGGAACTGGACCCAGAAACTGCATTGGCATGAGGTTTGCTCTCATGAA
CATGAAACTTGCTCTAATCAGAGTCCTTCAGAACTTCTCCTTCAAACCTTGTAAAGAAACACAGATCCCC
TTGAAATTAGACACGCAAGGACTTCTTCAACCAGAAAAACCCATTGTTCTAAAGGTGGATTCAAGAGATG
GAACCCTAAGTGGAGAATGATTGCCAACTTTCTTGTACAAAGTTGGCATTATAAGAAAGCATTGCTTATC
AATTTGTTGCAACGAACAGGTCACTATCAGTCAAAATAAAATCATTATTTGCCATCCAGCTGATATCCCC
TATAGTGAGTCGTATTACATGGTCATAGCTGTTTCCTGGCAGCTCTGGCCCGTGTCTCAAAATCTCTGAT
GTTACATTGCACAAGATAAAAATATATCATCATGCCTCCTCTAGACCAGCCAGGACAGAAATGCCTCGAC
TTCGCTGCTACCCAAGGTTGCCGGGTGACGCACACCGTGGAAACGGATGAAGGCACGAACCCAGTGGACA
TAAGCCTGTTCGGTTCGTAAGCTGTAATGCAAGTAGCGTATGCGCTCACGCAACTGGTCCAGAACCTTGA
CCGAACGCAGCGGTGGTAACGGCGCAGTGGCGGTTTTCATGGCTTGTTATGACTGTTTTTTTGGGGTACA
GTCTATGCCTCGGGCATCCAAGCAGCAAGCGCGTTACGCCGTGGGTCGATGTTTGATGTTATGGAGCAGC
AACGATGTTACGCAGCAGGGCAGTCGCCCTAAAACAAAGTTAAACATTATGAGGGAAGCGGTGATCGCCG
AAGTATCGACTCAACTATCAGAGGTAGTTGGCGTCATCGAGCGCCATCTCGAACCGACGTTGCTGGCCGT
ACATTTGTACGGCTCCGCAGTGGATGGCGGCCTGAAGCCACACAGTGATATTGATTTGCTGGTTACGGTG
ACCGTAAGGCTTGATGAAACAACGCGGCGAGCTTTGATCAACGACCTTTTGGAAACTTCGGCTTCCCCTG
GAGAGAGCGAGATTCTCCGCGCTGTAGAAGTCACCATTGTTGTGCACGACGACATCATTCCGTGGCGTTA
TCCAGCTAAGCGCGAACTGCAATTTGGAGAATGGCAGCGCAATGACATTCTTGCAGGTATCTTCGAGCCA
GCCACGATCGACATTGATCTGGCTATCTTGCTGACAAAAGCAAGAGAACATAGCGTTGCCTTGGTAGGTC
CAGCGGCGGAGGAACTCTTTGATCCGGTTCCTGAACAGGATCTATTTGAGGCGCTAAATGAAACCTTAAC
GCTATGGAACTCGCCGCCCGACTGGGCTGGCGATGAGCGAAATGTAGTGCTTACGTTGTCCCGCATTTGG
TACAGCGCAGTAACCGGCAAAATCGCGCCGAAGGATGTCGCTGCCGACTGGGCAATGGAGCGCCTGCCGG
CCCAGTATCAGCCCGTCATACTTGAAGCTAGACAGGCTTATCTTGGACAAGAAGAAGATCGCTTGGCCTC
GCGCGCAGATCAGTTGGAAGAATTTGTCCACTACGTGAAAGGCGAGATCACCAAGGTAGTCGGCAAATAA
CCCTCGAGCCACCCATGACCAAAATCCCTTAACGTGAGTTACGCGTCGTTCCACTGAGCGTCAGACCCCG
TAGAAAAGATCAAAGGATCTTCTTGAGATCCTTTTTTTCTGCGCGTAATCTGCTGCTTGCAAACAAAAAA
ACCACCGCTACCAGCGGTGGTTTGTTTGCCGGATCAAGAGCTACCAACTCTTTTTCCGAAGGTAACTGGC
TTCAGCAGAGCGCAGATACCAAATACTGTTCTTCTAGTGTAGCCGTAGTTAGGCCACCACTTCAAGAACT
CTGTAGCACCGCCTACATACCTCGCTCTGCTAATCCTGTTACCAGTGGCTGCTGCCAGTGGCGATAAGTC
GTGTCTTACCGGGTTGGACTCAAGACGATAGTTACCGGATAAGGCGCAGCGGTCGGGCTGAACGGGGGGT
TCGTGCACACAGCCCAGCTTGGAGCGAACGACCTACACCGAACTGAGATACCTACAGCGTGAGCTATGAG
AAAGCGCCACGCTTCCCGAAGGGAGAAAGGCGGACAGGTATCCGGTAAGCGGCAGGGTCGGAACAGGAGA
GCGCACGAGGGAGCTTCCAGGGGGAAACGCCTGGTATCTTTATAGTCCTGTCGGGTTTCGCCACCTCTGA
CTTGAGCGTCGATTTTTGTGATGCTCGTCAGGGGGGCGGAGCCTATGGAAAAACGCCAGCAACGCGGCCT
TTTTACGGTTCCTGGCCTTTTGCTGGCCTTTTGCTCACATGTTCTTTCCTGCGTTATCCCCTGATTCTGT
GGATAACCGTATTACCGCCTTTGAGTGAGCTGATACCGCTCGCCGCAGCCGAACGACCGAGCGCAGCGAG
TCAGTGAGCGAGGAAGCGGAAGAGCGCCCAATACGCAAACCGCCTCTCCCCGCGCGTTGGCCGATTCATT
AATGCAGCTGGCACGACAGGTTTCCCGACTGGAAAGCGGGCAGTGAGCGCAACGCAATTAATACGCGTAC
CGCTAGCCAGGAAGAGTTTGTAGAAACGCAAAAAGGCCATCCGTCAGGATGGCCTTCTGCTTAGTTTGAT
GCCTGGCAGTTTATGGCGGGCGTCCTGCCCGCCACCCTCCGGGCCGTTGCTTCACAACGTTCAAATCCGC
TCCCGGCGGATTTGTCCTACTCAGGAGAGCGTTCACCGACAAACAACAGATAAAACGAAAGGCCCAGTCT
TCCGACTGAGCCTTTCGTTTTATTTGATGCCT
