>Addgene plasmid #81436 | pDONR223_CYP3A5_p.G177R | depositor partial sequence | sequence record 154755 | Insert sequence
ATGGACCTCATCCCAAATTTGGCGGTGGAAACCTGGCTTCTCCTGGCTGTCAGCCTGGTGCTCCTCTATC
TATATGGGACCCGTACACATGGACTTTTTAAGAGACTGGGAATTCCAGGGCCCACACCTCTGCCTTTGTT
GGGAAATGTTTTGTCCTATCGTCAGGGTCTCTGGAAATTTGACACAGAGTGCTATAAAAAGTATGGAAAA
ATGTGGGGAACGTATGAAGGTCAACTCCCTGTGCTGGCCATCACAGATCCCGACGTGATCAGAACAGTGC
TAGTGAAAGAATGTTATTCTGTCTTCACAAATCGAAGGTCTTTAGGCCCAGTGGGATTTATGAAAAGTGC
CATCTCTTTAGCTGAGGATGAAGAATGGAAGAGAATACGGTCATTGCTGTCTCCAACCTTCACCAGCGGA
AAACTCAAGGAGATGTTCCCCATCATTGCCCAGTATGGAGATGTATTGGTGAGAAACTTGAGGCGGGAAG
CAGAGAAAGGCAAGCCTGTCACCTGGAAAGACATCTTTAGGGCCTACAGCATGGATGTGATTACTGGCAC
ATCATTTGGAGTGAACATCGACTCTCTCAACAATCCACAAGACCCCTTTGTGGAGAGCACTAAGAAGTTC
CTAAAATTTGGTTTCTTAGATCCATTATTTCTCTCAATAATACTCTTTCCATTCCTTACCCCAGTTTTTG
AAGCATTAAATGTCTCTCTGTTTCCAAAAGATACCATAAATTTTTTAAGTAAATCTGTAAACAGAATGAA
GAAAAGTCGCCTCAACGACAAACAAAAGCACCGACTAGATTTCCTTCAGCTGATGATTGACTCCCAGAAT
TCGAAAGAAACTGAGTCCCACAAAGCTCTGTCTGATCTGGAGCTCGCAGCCCAGTCAATAATCTTCATTT
TTGCTGGCTATGAAACCACCAGCAGTGTTCTTTCCTTCACTTTATATGAACTGGCCACTCACCCTGATGT
CCAGCAGAAACTGCAAAAGGAGATTGATGCAGTTTTGCCCAATAAGGCACCACCTACCTATGATGCCGTG
GTACAGATGGAGTACCTTGACATGGTGGTGAATGAAACACTCAGATTATTCCCAGTTGCTATTAGACTTG
AGAGGACTTGCAAGAAAGATGTTGAAATCAATGGGGTATTCATTCCCAAAGGGTCAATGGTGGTGATTCC
AACTTATGCTCTTCACCATGACCCAAAGTACTGGACAGAGCCTGAGGAGTTCCGCCCTGAAAGGTTCAGT
AAGAAGAAGGACAGCATAGATCCTTACATATACACACCCTTTGGAACTGGACCCAGAAACTGCATTGGCA
TGAGGTTTGCTCTCATGAACATGAAACTTGCTCTAATCAGAGTCCTTCAGAACTTCTCCTTCAAACCTTG
TAAAGAAACACAGATCCCCTTGAAATTAGACACGCAAGGACTTCTTCAACCAGAAAAACCCATTGTTCTA
AAGGTGGATTCAAGAGATGGAACCCTAAGTGGAGAA
